>Addgene plasmid #29785 | LacD_WT_pET21a | addgene partial sequence | sequence record 35183 | 29785 with T7-term
GCTCCTTCGGGCTTTGTAGCAGCCGGATCTCAGTGGTGGTGGTGGTGGTGCTCGAGTTTTCTTTGTTTCC
AAGATGTCGCAGTATCTTTTAATACTTTATTTAAGTCATCAATATTTTTGAAACCAGTTGTACGTAACCA
TTCACGAGCAGCATCTTCACCTTGTTCAATGTATACTTGAACAGCACCAGACCATGTAGCACGGCCACAA
AGTACCCCGTTGAATTTAGCACCAGCTTCGTGAGCAAATTTTAAAGTTTCTTGGAATAATTCCGCAGAAA
CACCAGCACTTAAGTAAATGTATGGTAAATGAGTTGCTGCATCTTGATCTTTAAAGTGTTGTGCCGCTTC
CTCTTTTGTATAAACCACTTCACCTTCAGCAAAGCCTTCTACATATTTCATGTTTACTGGTACTTCAACT
TTCAATACATCAACGTTAAAGCGTGGTTCTGAGAATAATTTCATTGCTTCGTTAACCTTTCTAGGCTTAA
CTTTTGCGAATTCAACACTACCGTTATCAGGAATGTTGTCATCGTATGTTAATACCTCTAAAAAGAATGG
AATATCTTCTGCAACACATTCTGAACCGATTCTTTCAATGTATGCTTTCTTTTGAATGTTAATTTCTTCA
GCATCATCAACATCATAGTAAAGTAAGAATTTAACAGCATTTGCGCCTTGTTCTTTTAAACGTTTTGCAG
ACCACTCTACTAAACAGTCAGGTAAACGACCTTTAGCGTTTACGTCATATCCAGTTTTTTCATAAGCAAG
TAATAATCCACAATCTTTGTTACGTGCATCTGAAGCTGGTAAACCATACTCAGGATCTAATAAAATTGAA
GATGCATAT
