[The description below was written by a language model from this plasmid's Addgene catalogue record.]
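Description:
LacD_WT_pET21a is a bacterial expression plasmid built on the pET21a backbone (about 5 kb without insert) that carries the wild-type tagatose 1,6-diphosphate aldolase gene, LacD, from Staphylococcus aureus strain COL. The 978 bp coding sequence was inserted by restriction cloning between the NdeI and XhoI sites, both of which remain intact. This placement puts the gene in frame with the backbone-encoded C-terminal His tag, so the protein is produced with a histidine tail suitable for immobilised metal affinity purification. The plasmid is selected with ampicillin, is recorded as low copy, and is maintained in the cloning strain DH5alpha.

The record does not include a feature table, so the regulatory elements are not listed explicitly. However, pET21a is a standard T7-based expression vector in which the insert sits downstream of a T7 promoter with a lac operator, and the listing of a T7 primer for sequencing from the 5′ side is consistent with that arrangement. In such vectors, transcription depends on T7 RNA polymerase supplied by a suitable E. coli expression host, typically under inducible control, while a cloning strain lacking the polymerase is used for propagation only.

The associated publication reports crystal structures of S. aureus LacD and the related LacD.1 from Streptococcus pyogenes, addressing substrate specificity and virulence gene regulation. This indicates that the construct was made to overproduce recombinant His-tagged LacD for purification and for structural and biochemical study. The "WT" in the name marks it as the unmutated form of the enzyme.
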