Addgene plasmid #29785: LacD_WT_pET21a
Depositing lab: SeWon Suh. Depositing organization: Seoul National University. Publication: Crystal structures of LacD from Staphylococcus aureus and LacD.1 from Streptococcus pyogenes: insights into substrate specificity and virulence gene regulation. Lee SJ, Kim HS, Kim do J, Yoon HJ, Kim KH, Yoon JY, Suh SW. FEBS Lett. 2011 Jan 21. 585(2):307-12. 10.1016/j.febslet.2010.12.038 PubMed 21192932.
Backbone
  Vector backbone: pET21a
  Backbone size w/o insert (bp): 5000
  Vector type: Bacterial Expression
Growth in bacteria
  Bacterial resistance: Ampicillin, 100 μg/mL
  Growth temperature: 37°C
  Growth strain: DH5alpha
  Copy number: Low Copy
Gene/Insert
  Gene/Insert name: Tagatose 1,6-diphosphate aldolase (alt name: LacD)
  Species: S. aureus (strain COL)
  Insert size (bp): 978
  Tag / fusion protein: His (C terminal on backbone)
  Cloning method: Restriction Enzyme; 5′ cloning site NdeI (not destroyed); 3′ cloning site XhoI (not destroyed)
  Sequencing primers: 5′ T7
Terms and licenses: Academic/Nonprofit Terms; Industry Terms: Not Available to Industry
How to cite: LacD_WT_pET21a was a gift from SeWon Suh (Addgene plasmid # 29785 ; http://n2t.net/addgene:29785 ; RRID:Addgene_29785)
